Addgene plasmid #232742: p413 TEF NAPstar6
Purpose: Expresses NADPH/NADP+ biosensor NAPstar6 in S. cerevisiae.
Depositing lab: Bruce Morgan. Depositing organization: Universitaet des Saarlandes. Publication: A family of NADPH/NADP(+) biosensors reveals in vivo dynamics of central redox metabolism across eukaryotes. Scherschel M, Niemeier JO, Jacobs LJHC, Hoffmann MDA, Diederich A, Bell C, Hohne P, Raetz S, Kroll JB, Steinbeck J, Lichtenauer S, Multhoff J, Zimmermann J, Sadhanasatish T, Rothemann RA, Grashoff C, Messens J, Ampofo E, Laschke MW, Riemer J, Roma LP, Schwarzlander M, Morgan B. Nat Commun. 2024 Dec 19;15(1):10704. doi: 10.1038/s41467-024-55302-x. PubMed 39702652.
Backbone
  Vector backbone: p413 TEF
  Backbone size w/o insert (bp): 5542
  Total vector size (bp): 8308
  Vector type: Yeast Expression
  Selectable markers: HIS3
Growth in bacteria
  Bacterial resistance: Ampicillin, 100 μg/mL
  Growth temperature: 37°C
  Growth strain: DH5alpha
  Copy number: High Copy
Gene/Insert
  Gene/Insert name: NAPstar6
  Species: S. cerevisiae (budding yeast)
  Insert size (bp): 2766
Terms and licenses: Academic/Nonprofit Terms; Industry Terms: Not Available to Industry
How to cite: p413 TEF NAPstar6 was a gift from Bruce Morgan (Addgene plasmid # 232742 ; http://n2t.net/addgene:232742 ; RRID:Addgene_232742)
