[The description below was written by a language model from this plasmid's Addgene catalogue record and pLannotate feature annotations shown in this document.]
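Description:
p413 TEF NAPstar6 is a yeast expression plasmid of about 8.3 kb, built on the p413 TEF backbone, that produces the genetically encoded NADPH/NADP+ biosensor NAPstar6 in Saccharomyces cerevisiae. It is an E. coli–yeast shuttle vector. In bacteria it replicates from a high-copy ColE1/pUC-type origin and is selected with ampicillin through the β-lactamase gene. In yeast it is maintained by a CEN6/ARS element, which supports stable centromeric, low-copy inheritance, and is selected through the HIS3 auxotrophic marker under its own promoter in histidine-auxotrophic strains. An f1 origin, lac promoter/operator and lacZα remnants, and flanking T3 and T7 promoters are carried over from the parental cloning vector and are not part of the yeast expression unit.

The roughly 2.8 kb sensor insert lies between the constitutive TEF1 promoter and the CYC1 terminator. The annotation shows, in the same orientation and closely spaced, a Thermus aquaticus Rex-like domain, a GFP-family fluorescent protein (matched as cEGFP), a second Rex-like domain and mCherry, an arrangement consistent with a single fusion protein. Rex is a bacterial redox-sensing protein that naturally responds to NADH/NAD+. The stated purpose indicates that this sensor instead reports NADPH/NADP+, but the record does not list the sequence changes responsible for that specificity or explain how NAPstar6 differs from other members of the sensor family. The green fluorescent protein placed between the two Rex domains presumably provides the ligand-responsive signal, while mCherry would serve as a reference for ratiometric normalisation. The plasmid is intended for live monitoring of NADP redox state in budding yeast.
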