Features (pLannotate 1.2.2; 24 found; start..end, strand, type, name):
     76..579     +  misc_feature   CEN/ARS: S. cerevisiae CEN6 centromere fused to an autonomously replicating sequence
    609..713     +  promoter       AmpR promoter: bla
    714..1574    +  CDS            AmpR: β-lactamase; bla; confers resistance to ampicillin, carbenicillin, and related antibiotics
   1745..2333    +  rep_origin     ori: high-copy-number ColE1/pMB1/pBR322/pUC origin of replication
   2516..2608    +  CDS            lacI (fragment): lac repressor; lacI; The lac repressor binds to the lac operator to inhibit transcription in E. coli. This inhibition can be relieved by adding lactose or isopropyl-β-D-thiogalactopyranoside (IPTG).
   2621..2642    +  protein_bind   CAP binding site: CAP binding activates transcription in the presence of cAMP. E. coli catabolite activator protein
   2657..2687    +  promoter       lac promoter: promoter for the E. coli lac operon
   2695..2711    +  protein_bind   lac operator: The lac repressor binds to the lac operator to inhibit transcription in E. coli. This inhibition can be relieved by adding lactose or isopropyl-β-D-thiogalactopyranoside (IPTG). lac repressor encoded by lacI
   2756..2774    +  promoter       T3 promoter: promoter for bacteriophage T3 RNA polymerase
   2792..3190    +  promoter       TEF1 promoter: S. cerevisiae TEF1; promoter for EF-1α
   3212..3823    +  CDS            rex: REX_THEAQ - Experimental evidence at protein level: Swiss-Prot protein existence level 1. Modulates transcription in response to changes in cellular NADH/NAD(+) redox state. From Thermus aquaticus.
   3857..4579    +  CDS            cEGFP: cEGFP is a basic (constitutively fluorescent) green fluorescent protein published in 2008, derived from Aequorea victoria.
   4583..5212    +  CDS            rex: REX_THEAQ - Experimental evidence at protein level: Swiss-Prot protein existence level 1. Modulates transcription in response to changes in cellular NADH/NAD(+) redox state. From Thermus aquaticus.
   5258..5965    +  CDS            mCherry: mCherry is a basic (constitutively fluorescent) red fluorescent protein published in 2004, derived from Discosoma sp.. It is reported to be a very rapidly-maturing monomer with low acid sensitivity.
   5975..6222    +  terminator     CYC1 terminator: S. cerevisiae CYC1; transcription terminator for CYC1
   6241..6259    -  promoter       T7 promoter: promoter for bacteriophage T7 RNA polymerase
   6267..6422    +  CDS            lacZα (fragment): LacZα fragment of β-galactosidase; lacZ fragment
   6426..6854    +  rep_origin     f1 ori (sequence partly withheld): f1 bacteriophage origin of replication; arrow indicates direction of (+) strand synthesis
   6882..6933    -  misc_feature   bom (fragment): basis of mobility region from pBR322
   7141..7803    -  CDS            HIS3: imidazoleglycerol-phosphate dehydratase, required for histidine biosynthesis; S. cerevisiae HIS3; yeast auxotrophic marker
   7804..7991    -  promoter       HIS3 promoter: S. cerevisiae HIS3
   8041..8121    +  CDS            MRM1 (fragment): MRM1_YEAST - Also known as PET56 From Saccharomyces cerevisiae (strain ATCC 204508 / S288c) (Baker's yeast).
   8122..8171    -  misc_feature   bom (fragment): basis of mobility region from pBR322
   8273..1       -  CDS            rop (fragment) (across the origin): Rop protein, which maintains plasmids at low copy number; rop
>Addgene plasmid #232742 | p413 TEF NAPstar6 | addgene full sequence | sequence record 464312 | Addgene NGS Result
GACGAAAGGGCCTCGTGATACGCCTATTTTTATAGGTTAATGTCATGATAATAATGGTTTCTTAGGGTCC
TTTTCATCACGTGCTATAAAAATAATTATAATTTAAATTTTTTAATATAAATATATAAATTAAAAATAGA
AAGTAAAAAAAGAAATTAAAGAAAAAATAGTTTTTGTTTTCCGAAGATGTAAAAGACTCTAGGGGGATCG
CCAACAAATACTACCTTTTATCTTGCTCTTCCTGCTCTCAGGTATTAATGCCGAATTGTTTCATCTTGTC
TGTGTAGAAGACCACACACGAAAATCCTGTGATTTTACATTTTACTTATCGTTAATCGAATGTATATCTA
TTTAATCTGCTTTTCTTGTCTAATAAATATATATGTAAAGTACGCTTTTTGTTGAAATTTTTTAAACCTT
TGTTTATTTTTTTTTCTTCATTCCGTAACTCTTCTACCTTCTTTATTTACTTTCTAAAATCCAAATACAA
AACATAAAAATAAATAAACACAGAGTAAATTCCCAAATTATTCCATCATTAAAAGATACGAGGCGCGTGT
AAGTTACAGGCAAGCGATCCGTCAGGTGGCACTTTTCGGGGAAATGTGCGCGGAACCCCTATTTGTTTAT
TTTTCTAAATACATTCAAATATGTATCCGCTCATGAGACAATAACCCTGATAAATGCTTCAATAATATTG
AAAAAGGAAGAGTATGAGTATTCAACATTTCCGTGTCGCCCTTATTCCCTTTTTTGCGGCATTTTGCCTT
CCTGTTTTTGCTCACCCAGAAACGCTGGTGAAAGTAAAAGATGCTGAAGATCAGTTGGGTGCACGAGTGG
GTTACATCGAACTGGATCTCAACAGCGGTAAGATCCTTGAGAGTTTTCGCCCCGAAGAACGTTTTCCAAT
GATGAGCACTTTTAAAGTTCTGCTATGTGGCGCGGTATTATCCCGTATTGACGCCGGGCAAGAGCAACTC
GGTCGCCGCATACACTATTCTCAGAATGACTTGGTTGAGTACTCACCAGTCACAGAAAAGCATCTTACGG
ATGGCATGACAGTAAGAGAATTATGCAGTGCTGCCATAACCATGAGTGATAACACTGCGGCCAACTTACT
TCTGACAACGATCGGAGGACCGAAGGAGCTAACCGCTTTTTTGCACAACATGGGGGATCATGTAACTCGC
CTTGATCGTTGGGAACCGGAGCTGAATGAAGCCATACCAAACGACGAGCGTGACACCACGATGCCTGTAG
CAATGGCAACAACGTTGCGCAAACTATTAACTGGCGAACTACTTACTCTAGCTTCCCGGCAACAATTAAT
AGACTGGATGGAGGCGGATAAAGTTGCAGGACCACTTCTGCGCTCGGCCCTTCCGGCTGGCTGGTTTATT
GCTGATAAATCTGGAGCCGGTGAGCGTGGGTCTCGCGGTATCATTGCAGCACTGGGGCCAGATGGTAAGC
CCTCCCGTATCGTAGTTATCTACACGACGGGGAGTCAGGCAACTATGGATGAACGAAATAGACAGATCGC
TGAGATAGGTGCCTCACTGATTAAGCATTGGTAACTGTCAGACCAAGTTTACTCATATATACTTTAGATT
GATTTAAAACTTCATTTTTAATTTAAAAGGATCTAGGTGAAGATCCTTTTTGATAATCTCATGACCAAAA
TCCCTTAACGTGAGTTTTCGTTCCACTGAGCGTCAGACCCCGTAGAAAAGATCAAAGGATCTTCTTGAGA
TCCTTTTTTTCTGCGCGTAATCTGCTGCTTGCAAACAAAAAAACCACCGCTACCAGCGGTGGTTTGTTTG
CCGGATCAAGAGCTACCAACTCTTTTTCCGAAGGTAACTGGCTTCAGCAGAGCGCAGATACCAAATACTG
TTCTTCTAGTGTAGCCGTAGTTAGGCCACCACTTCAAGAACTCTGTAGCACCGCCTACATACCTCGCTCT
GCTAATCCTGTTACCAGTGGCTGCTGCCAGTGGCGATAAGTCGTGTCTTACCGGGTTGGACTCAAGACGA
TAGTTACCGGATAAGGCGCAGCGGTCGGGCTGAACGGGGGGTTCGTGCACACAGCCCAGCTTGGAGCGAA
CGACCTACACCGAACTGAGATACCTACAGCGTGAGCTATGAGAAAGCGCCACGCTTCCCGAAGGGAGAAA
GGCGGACAGGTATCCGGTAAGCGGCAGGGTCGGAACAGGAGAGCGCACGAGGGAGCTTCCAGGGGGAAAC
GCCTGGTATCTTTATAGTCCTGTCGGGTTTCGCCACCTCTGACTTGAGCGTCGATTTTTGTGATGCTCGT
CAGGGGGGCGGAGCCTATGGAAAAACGCCAGCAACGCGGCCTTTTTACGGTTCCTGGCCTTTTGCTGGCC
TTTTGCTCACATGTTCTTTCCTGCGTTATCCCCTGATTCTGTGGATAACCGTATTACCGCCTTTGAGTGA
GCTGATACCGCTCGCCGCAGCCGAACGACCGAGCGCAGCGAGTCAGTGAGCGAGGAAGCGGAAGAGCGCC
CAATACGCAAACCGCCTCTCCCCGCGCGTTGGCCGATTCATTAATGCAGCTGGCACGACAGGTTTCCCGA
CTGGAAAGCGGGCAGTGAGCGCAACGCAATTAATGTGAGTTAGCTCACTCATTAGGCACCCCAGGCTTTA
CACTTTATGCTTCCGGCTCGTATGTTGTGTGGAATTGTGAGCGGATAACAATTTCACACAGGAAACAGCT
ATGACCATGATTACGCCAAGCGCGCAATTAACCCTCACTAAAGGGAACAAAAGCTGGAGCTCATAGCTTC
AAAATGTTTCTACTCCTTTTTTACTCTTCCAGATTTTCTCGGACTCCGCGCATCGCCGTACCACTTCAAA
ACACCCAAGCACAGCATACTAAATTTCCCCTCTTTCTTCCTCTAGGGTGTCGTTAATTACCCGTACTAAA
GGTTTGGAAAAGAAAAAAGAGACCGCCTCGTTTCTTTTTCTTCGTCGAAAAAGGCAATAAAAATTTTTAT
CACGTTTCTTTTTCTTGAAAATTTTTTTTTTGATTTTTTTCTCTTTCGATGACCTCCCATTGATATTTAA
GTTAATAAACGGTCTTCAATTTCTCAAGTTTCAGTTTCATTTTTCTTGTTCTATTACAACTTTTTTTACT
TCTTGCTCATTAGAAAGAAAGCATAGCAATCTAATCTAAGTTTTCTAGAACCATGGGATCCAAAGTACCA
GAAGCCGCTATTTCCAGATTGATAACATATTTGAGAATTTTAGAAGAATTAGAAGCACAAGGTGTCCACA
GAACCGCTTCTGAACAATTGGGTGAATTAGCTCAAGTTACAGCATTCCAAGTTGATAAAGATTTGTCATA
CTTTGGTTCTTACGGTACTGATGGTGTTGGTTACACAGTTCCAGTTTTGAAGAGAGAATTGAGACATATC
TTGGGTTTAAACAGAAAGTGGGGTTTATGTATCGTTGGTATGGGTAGATTAGGTTCTGCTTTGGCAGATT
GGCCAGGTTTTGGTGAATCATTTGAATTGAGAGGTTTCTTTTCAAGAAAGGCTGAAAAAGTTGGTAGACC
AGTTAGAGGTGGTGTTATTGAACATGTTGATTTGTTGCCACAAAGAGTTCCAGGTAGAATTGAAATTGCT
TTGTTAACTGCTCCAAGAGAAGCTGCACAAAAAGCTGCAGATTTGTTAGTTGCTGCAGGTATTAAAGGTA
TTTTAAACTTCGCACCAGTTGTTTTGGAAGTTCCAAAAGAAGTTGCTGTTGAAAACGTTGATATTTTGGC
AGGTTTAACTAGATTGTCTTTTGCTATCTTGAATCCAACATGGTCAGCTGCAGGTGGTCATGGTTTTACT
GCTCATAACGTTTACATCATGGCAGATAAGCAAAAGAATGGTATTAAAGCTAACTTCAAGATCAGACATA
ATATTGAAGATGGTGGTGTTCAATTGGCAGATCATTACCAACAAAACACTCCAATTGGTGACGGTCCAGT
TTTGTTACCAGATAACCATTACTTATCTATCCAATCAAAATTGTCTAAAGATCCAAACGAAAAGAGAGAT
CATATGGTTTTGTTAGAATTTGTTACTGCTGCAGGTATCACACATGGTATGGATGAATTATACAAAGGTG
GTACAGGTGGTTCAATGGTTTCTAAAGGTGAAGAATTGTTTACTGGTGTTGTTCCAATTTTAGTTGAATT
GGATGGTGACGTTAATGGTCATAAATTTTCTGTTTCAGGTGAAGGTGAAGGTGACGCTACTTACGGTAAA
TTGACATTGAAGTTTATTTGTACTACTGGTAAATTACCAGTTCCTTGGCCAACATTGGTTACTACATTTT
CTTACGGTGTTATGGTTTTTGCTAGATACCCAGATCATATGAAGCAACATGATTTCTTTAAGTCAGCAAT
GCCAGAAGGTTACGTTCAAGAAAGAACTATTTTCTTTAAAGATGATGGTAACTACAAGACAAGAGCTGAG
GTTAAGTTCGAAGGTGACACTTTAGTTAACAGAATCGAATTGAAAGGTATCGATTTCAAAGAAGATGGTA
ACATCTTAGGTCACAAATTGGAATATAATACAAAAGTTCCAGAAGCTGCTATTTCAAGATTGATCACTTA
CTTAAGAATTTTGGAAGAATTAGAAGCTCAAGGTGTTCATAGAACAGCATCAGAACAATTAGGTGAATTA
GCTCAAGTCACTGCATTCCAAGTTGATGAAGATTTGTCATACTTCGGTTCTTATGGTACTGACGGTGTCG
GTTATACAGTTCCAGTCTTAAAAAGAGAATTGAGACACATTTTAGGTTTAAATAGAAAATGGGGTTTATG
CATTGTCGGCATGGGTAGATTAGGTTCTGCTTTGGCAGACTGGCCTGGTTTCGGCGAATCATTTGAATTG
CGTGGTTTCTTTTCAAGAAAGGCGGAAAAGGTCGGTAGACCAGTTAGAGGTGGTGTTATTGAGCACGTTG
ATTTGTTACCTCAGAGAGTTCCAGGCAGAATCGAAATCGCTTTGTTAACAGCTCCAAGAGAAGCCGCTCA
AAAGGCCGCAGATTTGTTAGTTGCCGCTGGTATTAAAGGTATTTTAAATTTCGCTCCTGTCGTTTTGGAA
GTTCCAAAAGAAGTTGCGGTTGAAAACGTTGATTTCTTGGCTGGTTTAACAAGATTGTCTTTTGCAATCT
TGAACCCAAAGTGGAGAGAAGAAATGATGGGTTCAGGTACTGGTGGTAATGCTTCAGATGGTGGTGGTTC
TGGTGGTATGGTTTCAAAGGGTGAAGAAGATAACATGGCAATTATTAAGGAGTTTATGAGATTCAAAGTT
CATATGGAAGGTTCTGTTAACGGTCATGAATTTGAAATCGAAGGTGAAGGTGAAGGTAGACCATATGAAG
GTACTCAAACAGCTAAATTGAAGGTTACTAAAGGTGGTCCATTACCATTTGCATGGGATATTTTGTCTCC
ACAATTCATGTACGGTTCAAAAGCATATGTTAAGCATCCAGCAGATATTCCAGATTACTTGAAATTATCT
TTTCCTGAAGGTTTTAAATGGGAAAGAGTTATGAACTTCGAAGATGGTGGTGTTGTTACTGTTACACAAG
ATTCTTCATTACAAGATGGCGAGTTTATATATAAGGTTAAATTGAGAGGTACAAATTTTCCATCAGATGG
TCCAGTTATGCAAAAGAAAACTATGGGTTGGGAAGCATCTTCTGAAAGAATGTACCCAGAAGATGGTGCA
TTGAAGGGTGAAATTAAACAAAGATTGAAATTGAAGGATGGTGGTCATTACGATGCTGAAGTTAAGACTA
CATACAAGGCTAAGAAACCAGTTCAATTACCAGGTGCTTACAACGTTAACATCAAATTGGATATTACTTC
TCATAACGAAGATTACACAATTGTTGAACAATATGAAAGAGCCGAAGGTAGACACTCAACAGGTGGTATG
GATGAATTGTATAAGTAACTCGAGTCATGTAATTAGTTATGTCACGCTTACATTCACGCCCTCCCCCCAC
ATCCGCTCTAACCGAAAAGGAAGGAGTTAGACAACCTGAAGTCTAGGTCCCTATTTATTTTTTTATAGTT
ATGTTAGTATTAAGAACGTTATTTATATTTCAAATTTTTCTTTTTTTTCTGTACAGACGCGTGTACGCAT
GTAACATTATACTGAAAACCTTGCTTGAGAAGGTTTTGGGACGCTCGAAGGCTTTAATTTGCGGCCGGTA
CCCAATTCGCCCTATAGTGAGTCGTATTACGCGCGCTCACTGGCCGTCGTTTTACAACGTCGTGACTGGG
AAAACCCTGGCGTTACCCAACTTAATCGCCTTGCAGCACATCCCCCTTTCGCCAGCTGGCGTAATAGCGA
AGAGGCCCGCACCGATCGCCCTTCCCAACAGTTGCGCAGCCTGAATGGCGAATGG
[124 nt withheld, positions 6426-6549]
C
[91 nt withheld, positions 6551-6641]
A
[49 nt withheld, positions 6643-6691]
CCTTTGACGTTGGAGTCCACGTTCTTT
[37 nt withheld, positions 6719-6755]
ACCCTATCTCGGTCTATTCTTTTGATTTATAAGGGATTTTGCCGATTTCGGCCTATTGGTTAAAAAATGA
GCTGATTTAACAAAAATTTAACGCGAATTTTAACAAAATATTAACGCTTACAATTTCCTGATGCGGTATT
TTCTCCTTACGCATCTGTGCGGTATTTCACACCGCATAGATCCGTCGAGTTCAAGAGAAAAAAAAAGAAA
AAGCAAAAAGAAAAAAGGAAAGCGCGCCTCGTTCAGAATGACACGTATAGAATGATGCATTACCTTGTCA
TCTTCAGTATCATACTGTTCGTATACATACTTACTGACATTCATAGGTATACATATATACACATGTATAT
ATATCGTATGCTGCAGCTTTAAATAATCGGTGTCACTACATAAGAACACCTTTGGTGGAGGGAACATCGT
TGGTACCATTGGGCGAGGTGGCTTCTCTTATGGCAACCGCAAGAGCCTTGAACGCACTCTCACTACGGTG
ATGATCATTCTTGCCTCGCAGACAATCAACGTGGAGGGTAATTCTGCTAGCCTCTGCAAAGCTTTCAAGA
AAATGCGGGATCATCTCGCAAGAGAGATCTCCTACTTTCTCCCTTTGCAAACCAAGTTCGACAACTGCGT
ACGGCCTGTTCGAAAGATCTACCACCGCTCTGGAAAGTGCCTCATCCAAAGGCGCAAATCCTGATCCAAA
CCTTTTTACTCCACGCACGGCCCCTAGGGCCTCTTTAAAAGCTTGACCGAGAGCAATCCCGCAGTCTTCA
GTGGTGTGATGGTCGTCTATGTGTAAGTCACCAATGCACTCAACGATTAGCGACCAGCCGGAATGCTTGG
CCAGAGCATGTATCATATGGTCCAGAAACCCTATACCTGTGTGGACGTTAATCACTTGCGATTGTGTGGC
CTGTTCTGCTACTGCTTCTGCCTCTTTTTCTGGGAAGATCGAGTGCTCTATCGCTAGGGGACCACCCTTT
AAAGAGATCGCAATCTGAATCTTGGTTTCATTTGTAATACGCTTTACTAGGGCTTTCTGCTCTGTCATCT
TTGCCTTCGTTTATCTTGCCTGCTCATTTTTTAGTATATTCTTCGAAGAAATCACATTACTTTATATAAT
GTATAATTCATTATGTGATAATGCCAATCGCTAAGAAAAAAAAAGAGTCATCCGCTAGGTGGAAAAAAAA
AAATGAAAATCATTACCGAGGCATAAAAAAATATAGAGTGTACTAGAGGAGGCCAAGAGTAATAGAAAAA
GAAAATTGCGGGAAAGGACTGTGTTATGACTTCCCTGACTAATGCCGTGTTCAAACGATACCTGGCAGTG
ACTCCTAGCGCTCACCAAGCTCTTAAAACGGGAATTTATGGTGCACTCTCAGTACAATCTGCTCTGATGC
CGCATAGTTAAGCCAGCCCCGACACCCGCCAACACCCGCTGACGCGCCCTGACGGGCTTGTCTGCTCCCG
GCATCCGCTTACAGACAAGCTGTGACCGTCTCCGGGAGCTGCATGTGTCAGAGGTTTTCACCGTCATCAC
CGAAACGCGCGA
