>Addgene plasmid #232742 | p413 TEF NAPstar6 | depositor partial sequence | sequence record 457718 | NAPstar6
ATGGGATCCAAAGTACCAGAAGCCGCTATTTCCAGATTGATAACATATTTGAGAATTTTAGAAGAATTAG
AAGCACAAGGTGTCCACAGAACCGCTTCTGAACAATTGGGTGAATTAGCTCAAGTTACAGCATTCCAAGT
TGATAAAGATTTGTCATACTTTGGTTCTTACGGTACTGATGGTGTTGGTTACACAGTTCCAGTTTTGAAG
AGAGAATTGAGACATATCTTGGGTTTAAACAGAAAGTGGGGTTTATGTATCGTTGGTATGGGTAGATTAG
GTTCTGCTTTGGCAGATTGGCCAGGTTTTGGTGAATCATTTGAATTGAGAGGTTTCTTTTCAAGAAAGGC
TGAAAAAGTTGGTAGACCAGTTAGAGGTGGTGTTATTGAACATGTTGATTTGTTGCCACAAAGAGTTCCA
GGTAGAATTGAAATTGCTTTGTTAACTGCTCCAAGAGAAGCTGCACAAAAAGCTGCAGATTTGTTAGTTG
CTGCAGGTATTAAAGGTATTTTAAACTTCGCACCAGTTGTTTTGGAAGTTCCAAAAGAAGTTGCTGTTGA
AAACGTTGATATTTTGGCAGGTTTAACTAGATTGTCTTTTGCTATCTTGAATCCAACATGGTCAGCTGCA
GGTGGTCATGGTTTTACTGCTCATAACGTTTACATCATGGCAGATAAGCAAAAGAATGGTATTAAAGCTA
ACTTCAAGATCAGACATAATATTGAAGATGGTGGTGTTCAATTGGCAGATCATTACCAACAAAACACTCC
AATTGGTGACGGTCCAGTTTTGTTACCAGATAACCATTACTTATCTATCCAATCAAAATTGTCTAAAGAT
CCAAACGAAAAGAGAGATCATATGGTTTTGTTAGAATTTGTTACTGCTGCAGGTATCACACATGGTATGG
ATGAATTATACAAAGGTGGTACAGGTGGTTCAATGGTTTCTAAAGGTGAAGAATTGTTTACTGGTGTTGT
TCCAATTTTAGTTGAATTGGATGGTGACGTTAATGGTCATAAATTTTCTGTTTCAGGTGAAGGTGAAGGT
GACGCTACTTACGGTAAATTGACATTGAAGTTTATTTGTACTACTGGTAAATTACCAGTTCCTTGGCCAA
CATTGGTTACTACATTTTCTTACGGTGTTATGGTTTTTGCTAGATACCCAGATCATATGAAGCAACATGA
TTTCTTTAAGTCAGCAATGCCAGAAGGTTACGTTCAAGAAAGAACTATTTTCTTTAAAGATGATGGTAAC
TACAAGACAAGAGCTGAGGTTAAGTTCGAAGGTGACACTTTAGTTAACAGAATCGAATTGAAAGGTATCG
ATTTCAAAGAAGATGGTAACATCTTAGGTCACAAATTGGAATATAATACAAAAGTTCCAGAAGCTGCTAT
TTCAAGATTGATCACTTACTTAAGAATTTTGGAAGAATTAGAAGCTCAAGGTGTTCATAGAACAGCATCA
GAACAATTAGGTGAATTAGCTCAAGTCACTGCATTCCAAGTTGATGAAGATTTGTCATACTTCGGTTCTT
ATGGTACTGACGGTGTCGGTTATACAGTTCCAGTCTTAAAAAGAGAATTGAGACACATTTTAGGTTTAAA
TAGAAAATGGGGTTTATGCATTGTCGGCATGGGTAGATTAGGTTCTGCTTTGGCAGACTGGCCTGGTTTC
GGCGAATCATTTGAATTGCGTGGTTTCTTTTCAAGAAAGGCGGAAAAGGTCGGTAGACCAGTTAGAGGTG
GTGTTATTGAGCACGTTGATTTGTTACCTCAGAGAGTTCCAGGCAGAATCGAAATCGCTTTGTTAACAGC
TCCAAGAGAAGCCGCTCAAAAGGCCGCAGATTTGTTAGTTGCCGCTGGTATTAAAGGTATTTTAAATTTC
GCTCCTGTCGTTTTGGAAGTTCCAAAAGAAGTTGCGGTTGAAAACGTTGATTTCTTGGCTGGTTTAACAA
GATTGTCTTTTGCAATCTTGAACCCAAAGTGGAGAGAAGAAATGATGGGTTCAGGTACTGGTGGTAATGC
TTCAGATGGTGGTGGTTCTGGTGGTATGGTTTCAAAGGGTGAAGAAGATAACATGGCAATTATTAAGGAG
TTTATGAGATTCAAAGTTCATATGGAAGGTTCTGTTAACGGTCATGAATTTGAAATCGAAGGTGAAGGTG
AAGGTAGACCATATGAAGGTACTCAAACAGCTAAATTGAAGGTTACTAAAGGTGGTCCATTACCATTTGC
ATGGGATATTTTGTCTCCACAATTCATGTACGGTTCAAAAGCATATGTTAAGCATCCAGCAGATATTCCA
GATTACTTGAAATTATCTTTTCCTGAAGGTTTTAAATGGGAAAGAGTTATGAACTTCGAAGATGGTGGTG
TTGTTACTGTTACACAAGATTCTTCATTACAAGATGGCGAGTTTATATATAAGGTTAAATTGAGAGGTAC
AAATTTTCCATCAGATGGTCCAGTTATGCAAAAGAAAACTATGGGTTGGGAAGCATCTTCTGAAAGAATG
TACCCAGAAGATGGTGCATTGAAGGGTGAAATTAAACAAAGATTGAAATTGAAGGATGGTGGTCATTACG
ATGCTGAAGTTAAGACTACATACAAGGCTAAGAAACCAGTTCAATTACCAGGTGCTTACAACGTTAACAT
CAAATTGGATATTACTTCTCATAACGAAGATTACACAATTGTTGAACAATATGAAAGAGCCGAAGGTAGA
CACTCAACAGGTGGTATGGATGAATTGTATAAGTAA
